>Addgene plasmid #144551 | TFORF3075 | addgene full sequence | sequence record 404253 | Addgene NGS Result
TTAATGTAGTCTTATGCAATACTCTTGTAGTCTTGCAACATGGTAACGATGAGTTAGCAACATGCCTTAC
AAGGAGAGAAAAAGCACCGTGCATGCCGATTGGTGGAAGTAAGGTGGTACGATCGTGCCTTATTAGGAAG
GCAACAGACGGGTCTGACATGGATTGGACGAACCACTGAATTGCCGCATTGCAGAGATATTGTATTTAAG
TGCCTAGCTCGATACATAAACGGGTCTCTCTGGTTAGACCAGATCTGAGCCTGGGAGCTCTCTGGCTAAC
TAGGGAACCCACTGCTTAAGCCTCAATAAAGCTTGCCTTGAGTGCTTCAAGTAGTGTGTGCCCGTCTGTT
GTGTGACTCTGGTAACTAGAGATCCCTCAGACCCTTTTAGTCAGTGTGGAAAATCTCTAGCAGTGGCGCC
CGAACAGGGACTTGAAAGCGAAAGGGAAACCAGAGGAGCTCTCTCGACGCAGGACTCGGCTTGCTGAAGC
GCGCACGGCAAGAGGCGAGGGGCGGCGACTGGTGAGTACGCCAAAAATTTTGACTAGCGGAGGCTAGAAG
GAGAGAGATGGGTGCGAGAGCGTCAGTATTAAGCGGGGGAGAATTAGATCGCGATGGGAAAAAATTCGGT
TAAGGCCAGGGGGAAAGAAAAAATATAAATTAAAACATATAGTATGGGCAAGCAGGGAGCTAGAACGATT
CGCAGTTAATCCTGGCCTGTTAGAAACATCAGAAGGCTGTAGACAAATACTGGGACAGCTACAACCATCC
CTTCAGACAGGATCAGAAGAACTTAGATCATTATATAATACAGTAGCAACCCTCTATTGTGTGCATCAAA
GGATAGAGATAAAAGACACCAAGGAAGCTTTAGACAAGATAGAGGAAGAGCAAAACAAAAGTAAGACCAC
CGCACAGCAAGCGGCCGCTGATCTTCAGACCTGGAGGAGGAGATATGAGGGACAATTGGAGAAGTGAATT
ATATAAATATAAAGTAGTAAAAATTGAACCATTAGGAGTAGCACCCACCAAGGCAAAGAGAAGAGTGGTG
CAGAGAGAAAAAAGAGCAGTGGGAATAGGAGCTTTGTTCCTTGGGTTCTTGGGAGCAGCAGGAAGCACTA
TGGGCGCAGCGTCAATGACGCTGACGGTACAGGCCAGACAATTATTGTCTGGTATAGTGCAGCAGCAGAA
CAATTTGCTGAGGGCTATTGAGGCGCAACAGCATCTGTTGCAACTCACAGTCTGGGGCATCAAGCAGCTC
CAGGCAAGAATCCTGGCTGTGGAAAGATACCTAAAGGATCAACAGCTCCTGGGGATTTGGGGTTGCTCTG
GAAAACTCATTTGCACCACTGCTGTGCCTTGGAATGCTAGTTGGAGTAATAAATCTCTGGAACAGATTTG
GAATCACACGACCTGGATGGAGTGGGACAGAGAAATTAACAATTACACAAGCTTAATACACTCCTTAATT
GAAGAATCGCAAAACCAGCAAGAAAAGAATGAACAAGAATTATTGGAATTAGATAAATGGGCAAGTTTGT
GGAATTGGTTTAACATAACAAATTGGCTGTGGTATATAAAATTATTCATAATGATAGTAGGAGGCTTGGT
AGGTTTAAGAATAGTTTTTGCTGTACTTTCTATAGTGAATAGAGTTAGGCAGGGATATTCACCATTATCG
TTTCAGACCCACCTCCCAACCCCGAGGGGACCCATGCATTGCATCTCAATTAGTCAGCAACCAGGTGTGG
AAAGTCCCCAGGCTCCCCAGCAGGCAGAAGTATGCAAAGCATGCGTCTCAATTAGTCAGCAACCATAGTC
CCGCCCCTAACTCCGCCCATCCCGCCCCTAACTCCGCCCAGTTCCGCCCATTCTCCGCCCCATGGCTGAC
TAATTTTTTTTATTTATGCAGAGGCCGAGGCCGCCTCGGCCTCTGAGCTATTCCAGAAGTAGTGAGGAGG
CTTTTTTGGAGGCCTAGGCTTTTGCAAAAAGCTTTCTAGAGGTACCACCGGAGCTTACCATGACCGAGTA
CAAGCCCACGGTGCGCCTCGCCACCCGCGACGACGTCCCCAGGGCCGTACGCACCCTCGCCGCCGCGTTC
GCCGACTACCCCGCCACGCGCCACACCGTCGATCCGGACCGCCACATCGAGCGGGTCACCGAGCTGCAAG
AACTCTTCCTCACGCGCGTCGGGCTCGACATCGGCAAGGTGTGGGTCGCGGACGACGGCGCCGCCGTGGC
GGTCTGGACCACGCCGGAGAGCGTCGAAGCGGGGGCGGTGTTCGCCGAGATCGGCCCGCGCATGGCCGAG
TTGAGCGGTTCCCGGCTGGCCGCGCAGCAACAGATGGAAGGCCTCCTGGCGCCGCACCGGCCCAAGGAGC
CCGCGTGGTTCCTGGCCACCGTCGGCGTCTCGCCCGACCACCAGGGCAAGGGTCTGGGCAGCGCCGTCGT
GCTCCCCGGAGTGGAGGCGGCCGAGCGCGCCGGGGTGCCCGCCTTCCTGGAGACCTCCGCGCCCCGCAAC
CTCCCCTTCTACGAGCGGCTCGGCTTCACCGTCACCGCCGACGTCGAGGTGCCCGAAGGACCGCGCACCT
GGTGCATGACCCGCAAGCCCGGTGCCAGTTAACGAATTCTAGATCTTGAGACAAATGGCAGTATTCATCC
ACAATTTTAAAAGAAAAGGGGGGATTGGGGGGTACAGTGCAGGGGAAAGAATAGTAGACATAATAGCAAC
AGACATACAAACTAAAGAATTACAAAAACAAATTACAAAAATTCAAAATTTTCGGGTTTATTACAGGGAC
AGCAGAGATCCACTTTGGCGCCGGCTCGAGGCCTGCAGGTGCAAAGATGGATAAAGTTTTAAACAGAGAG
GAATCTTTGCAGCTAATGGACCTTCTAGGTCTTGAAAGGAGTGGGAATTGGCTCCGGTGCCCGTCAGTGG
GCAGAGCGCACATCGCCCACAGTCCCCGAGAAGTTGGGGGGAGGGGTCGGCAATTGAACCGGTGCCTAGA
GAAGGTGGCGCGGGGTAAACTGGGAAAGTGATGTCGTGTACTGGCTCCGCCTTTTTCCCGAGGGTGGGGG
AGAACCGTATATAAGTGCAGTAGTCGCCGTGAACGTTCTTTTTCGCAACGGGTTTGCCGCCAGAACACAG
GTAAGTGCCGTGTGTGGTTCCCGCGGGCCTGGCCTCTTTACGGGTTATGGCCCTTGCGTGCCTTGAATTA
CTTCCACCTGGCTGCAGTACGTGATTCTTGATCCCGAGCTTCGGGTTGGAAGTGGGTGGGAGAGTTCGAG
GCCTTGCGCTTAAGGAGCCCCTTCGCCTCGTGCTTGAGTTGAGGCCTGGCCTGGGCGCTGGGGCCGCCGC
GTGCGAATCTGGTGGCACCTTCGCGCCTGTCTCGCTGCTTTCGATAAGTCTCTAGCCATTTAAAATTTTT
GATGACCTGCTGCGACGCTTTTTTTCTGGCAAGATAGTCTTGTAAATGCGGGCCAAGATCTGCACACTGG
TATTTCGGTTTTTGGGGCCGCGGGCGGCGACGGGGCCCGTGCGTCCCAGCGCACATGTTCGGCGAGGCGG
GGCCTGCGAGCGCGGCCACCGAGAATCGGACGGGGGTAGTCTCAAGCTGGCCGGCCTGCTCTGGTGCCTG
GCCTCGCGCCGCCGTGTATCGCCCCGCCCTGGGCGGCAAGGCTGGCCCGGTCGGCACCAGTTGCGTGAGC
GGAAAGATGGCCGCTTCCCGGCCCTGCTGCAGGGAGCTCAAAATGGAGGACGCGGCGCTCGGGAGAGCGG
GCGGGTGAGTCACCCACACAAAGGAAAAGGGCCTTTCCGTCCTCAGCCGTCGCTTCATGTGACTCCACGG
AGTACCGGGCGCCGTCCAGGCACCTCGATTAGTTCTCGAGCTTTTGGAGTACGTCGTCTTTAGGTTGGGG
GGAGGGGTTTTATGCGATGGAGTTTCCCCACACTGAGTGGGTGGAGACTGAAGTTAGGCCAGCTTGGCAC
TTGATGTAATTCTCCTTGGAATTTGCCCTTTTTGAGTTTGGATCTTGGTTCATTCTCAAGCCTCAGACAG
TGGTTCAAAGTTTTTTTCTTCCATTTCAGGTGTCGTGAGGCTAGCATCGATTGATCAACAAGTTTGTACA
AAAAAGTTGGCATGAATGATTTCGGAATCAAGAATATGGACCAGGTAGCCCCTGTGGCTAACAGTTACAG
AGGGACACTCAAGCGCCAGCCAGCCTTTGACACCTTTGATGGGTCCCTGTTTGCTGTTTTTCCTTCTCTA
AATGAAGAGCAAACACTGCAAGAAGTGCCAACAGGCTTGGATTCCATTTCTCATGACTCCGCCAACTGTG
AATTGCCTTTGTTAACCCCGTGCAGCAAGGCTGTGATGAGTCAAGCCTTAAAAGCTACCTTCAGTGGCTT
CAAAAAGGAACAGCGGCGCCTGGGCATTCCAAAGAACCCCTGGCTGTGGAGTGAGCAACAGGTATGCCAG
TGGCTTCTCTGGGCCACCAATGAGTTCAGTCTGGTGAACGTGAATCTGCAGAGGTTCGGCATGAATGGCC
AGATGCTGTGTAACCTTGGCAAGGAACGCTTTCTGGAGCTGGCACCTGACTTTGTGGGTGACATTCTCTG
GGAACATCTGGAGCAAATGATCAAAGAAAACCAAGAAAAGACAGAAGATCAATATGAAGAAAATTCACAC
CTCACCTCCGTTCCTCATTGGATTAACAGCAATACATTAGGTTTTGGCACAGAGCAGGCGCCCTATGGAA
TGCAGACACAGAATTACCCCAAAGGCGGCCTCCTGGACAGCATGTGTCCGGCCTCCACACCCAGCGTACT
CAGCTCTGAGCAGGAGTTTCAGATGTTCCCCAAGTCTCGGCTCAGCTCCGTCAGCGTCACCTACTGCTCT
GTCAGTCAGGACTTCCCAGGCAGCAACTTGAATTTGCTCACCAACAATTCTGGGACGCCCAAAGACCACG
ACTCCCCTGAGAACGGTGCGGACAGCTTCGAGAGCTCAGACTCCCTCCTCCAGTCCTGGAACAGCCAGTC
GTCCTTGCTGGATGTGCAACGGGTTCCTTCCTTCGAGAGCTTCGAAGATGACTGCAGCCAGTCTCTCTGC
CTCAATAAGCCAACCATGTCTTTCAAGGATTACATCCAAGAGAGGAGTGACCCGGTGGAGCAAGGCAAAC
CAGTTATACCTGCAGCTGTGCTGGCCGGCTTCACAGGAAGTGGACCTATTCAGCTGTGGCAGTTTCTCCT
GGAGCTGCTATCAGACAAATCCTGCCAGTCATTCATCAGCTGGACTGGAGACGGATGGGAGTTTAAGCTC
GCCGACCCCGATGAGGTGGCCCGCCGGTGGGGAAAGAGGAAAAATAAGCCCAAGATGAACTACGAGAAGC
TGAGCCGGGGCTTACGCTACTATTACGACAAGAACATCATCCACAAGACGTCGGGGAAGCGCTACGTGTA
CCGCTTCGTGTGCGACCTCCAGAACTTGCTGGGGTTCACGCCCGAGGAACTGCACGCCATCCTGGGCGTC
CAGCCCGACACGGAGGACTGCCCATCTTTCTTGTACAAAGTGGTTGATATCGGTAAGCCTATCCCTAACC
CTCTCCTCGGTCTCGATTCTACGTAGTAATGAACTAGTCCGTAACTTGAAAGTATTTCGATTTCTTGGCT
TTATATATCTTGTGGAAAGGACGATGGCCAACTACGCTCAGCCGATGAACGCGTTAAGTCGACAATCAAC
CTCTGGATTACAAAATTTGTGAAAGATTGACTGGTATTCTTAACTATGTTGCTCCTTTTACGCTATGTGG
ATACGCTGCTTTAATGCCTTTGTATCATGCTATTGCTTCCCGTATGGCTTTCATTTTCTCCTCCTTGTAT
AAATCCTGGTTGCTGTCTCTTTATGAGGAGTTGTGGCCCGTTGTCAGGCAACGTGGCGTGGTGTGCACTG
TGTTTGCTGACGCAACCCCCACTGGTTGGGGCATTGCCACCACCTGTCAGCTCCTTTCCGGGACTTTCGC
TTTCCCCCTCCCTATTGCCACGGCGGAACTCATCGCCGCCTGCCTTGCCCGCTGCTGGACAGGGGCTCGG
CTGTTGGGCACTGACAATTCCGTGGTGTTGTCGGGGAAATCATCGTCCTTTCCTTGGCTGCTCGCCTGTG
TTGCCACCTGGATTCTGCGCGGGACGTCCTTCTGCTACGTCCCTTCGGCCCTCAATCCAGCGGACCTTCC
TTCCCGCGGCCTGCTGCCGGCTCTGCGGCCTCTTCCGCGTCTTCGCCTTCGCCCTCAGACGAGTCGGATC
TCCCTTTGGGCCGCCTCCCCGCGTCGACTTTAAGACCAATGACTTACAAGGCAGCTGTAGATCTTAGCCA
CTTTTTAAAAGAAAAGGGGGGACTGGAAGGGCTAATTCACTCCCAACGAAGACAAGATCTGCTTTTTGCT
TGTACTGGGTCTCTCTGGTTAGACCAGATCTGAGCCTGGGAGCTCTCTGGCTAACTAGGGAACCCACTGC
TTAAGCCTCAATAAAGCTTGCCTTGAGTGCTTCAAGTAGTGTGTGCCCGTCTGTTGTGTGACTCTGGTAA
CTAGAGATCCCTCAGACCCTTTTAGTCAGTGTGGAAAATCTCTAGCAGTACGTATAGTAGTTCATGTCAT
CTTATTATTCAGTATTTATAACTTGCAAAGAAATGAATATCAGAGAGTGAGAGGAACTTGTTTATTGCAG
CTTATAATGGTTACAAATAAAGCAATAGCATCACAAATTTCACAAATAAAGCATTTTTTTCACTGCATTC
TAGTTGTGGTTTGTCCAAACTCATCAATGTATCTTATCATGTCTGGCTCTAGCTATCCCGCCCCTAACTC
CGCCCATCCCGCCCCTAACTCCGCCCAGTTCCGCCCATTCTCCGCCCCATGGCTGACTAATTTTTTTTAT
TTATGCAGAGGCCGAGGCCGCCTCGGCCTCTGAGCTATTCCAGAAGTAGTGAGGAGGCTTTTTTGGAGGC
CTAGGGACGTACCCAATTCGCCCTATAGTGAGTCGTATTACGCGCGCTCACTGGCCGTCGTTTTACAACG
TCGTGACTGGGAAAACCCTGGCGTTACCCAACTTAATCGCCTTGCAGCACATCCCCCTTTCGCCAGCTGG
CGTAATAGCGAAGAGGCCCGCACCGATCGCCCTTCCCAACAGTTGCGCAGCCTGAATGGCGAATGGG
[124 nt withheld, positions 7208-7331]
C
[91 nt withheld, positions 7333-7423]
A
[49 nt withheld, positions 7425-7473]
CCTTTGACGTTGGAGTCCACGTTCTTT
[37 nt withheld, positions 7501-7537]
ACCCTATCTCGGTCTATTCTTTTGATTTATAAGGGATTTTGCCGATTTCGGCCTATTGGTTAAAAAATGA
GCTGATTTAACAAAAATTTAACGCGAATTTTAACAAAATATTAACGCTTACAATTTAGGTGGCACTTTTC
GGGGAAATGTGCGCGGAACCCCTATTTGTTTATTTTTCTAAATACATTCAAATATGTATCCGCTCATGAG
ACAATAACCCTGATAAATGCTTCAATAATATTGAAAAAGGAAGAGTATGAGTATTCAACATTTCCGTGTC
GCCCTTATTCCCTTTTTTGCGGCATTTTGCCTTCCTGTTTTTGCTCACCCAGAAACGCTGGTGAAAGTAA
AAGATGCTGAAGATCAGTTGGGTGCACGAGTGGGTTACATCGAACTGGATCTCAACAGCGGTAAGATCCT
TGAGAGTTTTCGCCCCGAAGAACGTTTTCCAATGATGAGCACTTTTAAAGTTCTGCTATGTGGCGCGGTA
TTATCCCGTATTGACGCCGGGCAAGAGCAACTCGGTCGCCGCATACACTATTCTCAGAATGACTTGGTTG
AGTACTCACCAGTCACAGAAAAGCATCTTACGGATGGCATGACAGTAAGAGAATTATGCAGTGCTGCCAT
AACCATGAGTGATAACACTGCGGCCAACTTACTTCTGACAACGATCGGAGGACCGAAGGAGCTAACCGCT
TTTTTGCACAACATGGGGGATCATGTAACTCGCCTTGATCGTTGGGAACCGGAGCTGAATGAAGCCATAC
CAAACGACGAGCGTGACACCACGATGCCTGTAGCAATGGCAACAACGTTGCGCAAACTATTAACTGGCGA
ACTACTTACTCTAGCTTCCCGGCAACAATTAATAGACTGGATGGAGGCGGATAAAGTTGCAGGACCACTT
CTGCGCTCGGCCCTTCCGGCTGGCTGGTTTATTGCTGATAAATCTGGAGCCGGTGAGCGTGGGTCTCGCG
GTATCATTGCAGCACTGGGGCCAGATGGTAAGCCCTCCCGTATCGTAGTTATCTACACGACGGGGAGTCA
GGCAACTATGGATGAACGAAATAGACAGATCGCTGAGATAGGTGCCTCACTGATTAAGCATTGGTAACTG
TCAGACCAAGTTTACTCATATATACTTTAGATTGATTTAAAACTTCATTTTTAATTTAAAAGGATCTAGG
TGAAGATCCTTTTTGATAATCTCATGACCAAAATCCCTTAACGTGAGTTTTCGTTCCACTGAGCGTCAGA
CCCCGTAGAAAAGATCAAAGGATCTTCTTGAGATCCTTTTTTTCTGCGCGTAATCTGCTGCTTGCAAACA
AAAAAACCACCGCTACCAGCGGTGGTTTGTTTGCCGGATCAAGAGCTACCAACTCTTTTTCCGAAGGTAA
CTGGCTTCAGCAGAGCGCAGATACCAAATACTGTTCTTCTAGTGTAGCCGTAGTTAGGCCACCACTTCAA
GAACTCTGTAGCACCGCCTACATACCTCGCTCTGCTAATCCTGTTACCAGTGGCTGCTGCCAGTGGCGAT
AAGTCGTGTCTTACCGGGTTGGACTCAAGACGATAGTTACCGGATAAGGCGCAGCGGTCGGGCTGAACGG
GGGGTTCGTGCACACAGCCCAGCTTGGAGCGAACGACCTACACCGAACTGAGATACCTACAGCGTGAGCT
ATGAGAAAGCGCCACGCTTCCCGAAGGGAGAAAGGCGGACAGGTATCCGGTAAGCGGCAGGGTCGGAACA
GGAGAGCGCACGAGGGAGCTTCCAGGGGGAAACGCCTGGTATCTTTATAGTCCTGTCGGGTTTCGCCACC
TCTGACTTGAGCGTCGATTTTTGTGATGCTCGTCAGGGGGGCGGAGCCTATGGAAAAACGCCAGCAACGC
GGCCTTTTTACGGTTCCTGGCCTTTTGCTGGCCTTTTGCTCACATGTTCTTTCCTGCGTTATCCCCTGAT
TCTGTGGATAACCGTATTACCGCCTTTGAGTGAGCTGATACCGCTCGCCGCAGCCGAACGACCGAGCGCA
GCGAGTCAGTGAGCGAGGAAGCGGAAGAGCGCCCAATACGCAAACCGCCTCTCCCCGCGCGTTGGCCGAT
TCATTAATGCAGCTGGCACGACAGGTTTCCCGACTGGAAAGCGGGCAGTGAGCGCAACGCAATTAATGTG
AGTTAGCTCACTCATTAGGCACCCCAGGCTTTACACTTTATGCTTCCGGCTCGTATGTTGTGTGGAATTG
TGAGCGGATAACAATTTCACACAGGAAACAGCTATGACCATGATTACGCCAAGCGCGCAATTAACCCTCA
CTAAAGGGAACAAAAGCTGGAGCTGCAAGC
Features (pLannotate 1.2.2; 34 found; start..end, strand, type, name):
      5..231     +  promoter       RSV promoter: Rous sarcoma virus enhancer/promoter
    232..412     +  LTR            5' LTR (truncated): truncated 5' long terminal repeat (LTR) from HIV-1
    459..584     +  misc_feature   HIV-1 Ψ: packaging signal of human immunodeficiency virus type 1
    568..931     +  CDS            HIV-1 gag (fragment): gag protein from human immunodeficiency virus 1; gag
   1077..1310    +  misc_feature   RRE: The Rev response element (RRE) of HIV-1 allows for Rev-dependent mRNA export from the nucleus to the cytoplasm.
   1687..1713    +  CDS            Rev (fragment): human immunodeficiency virus 1 (HIV-1) Rev protein; rev; enhances nuclear export of unspliced and incompletely spliced viral mRNAs
   1720..1743    +  promoter       SV40 promoter (fragment): SV40 early promoter
   1744..1815    +  promoter       SV40 promoter (fragment): SV40 enhancer and early promoter
   1839..1974    +  rep_origin     SV40 ori: SV40 origin of replication
   2020..2616    +  CDS            PuroR (fragment): puromycin N-acetyltransferase; pac from Streptomyces; confers resistance to puromycin
   2665..2782    +  misc_feature   cPPT/CTS: central polypurine tract and central termination sequence of HIV-1
   2847..2913    +  CDS            small t antigen (fragment): SV40 (simian virus 40) small t antigen
   2920..4098    +  promoter       EF-1α promoter: strong constitutive promoter for human elongation factor EF-1α
   4119..4136    +  protein_bind   attB1 (fragment): mutant version of attB; core recombination site for the Gateway® BP reaction BP Clonase™
   4142..5548    +  CDS            ETS2: ETS2_HUMAN - Experimental evidence at protein level: Swiss-Prot protein existence level 1. Transcription factor activating transcription. Binds specifically the DNA GGAA/T core motif (Ets-binding site or EBS) in gene promoters and stimulates transcription. From Homo sapiens (Human).
   5551..5574    -  protein_bind   attB2: mutant version of attB; recombination site for the Gateway® BP reaction BP Clonase™
   5582..5623    +  CDS            V5 tag: epitope tag from simian virus 5
   5639..5692    +  promoter       U6 promoter (fragment): RNA polymerase III promoter for human U6 snRNA
   5734..6322    +  misc_feature   WPRE: woodchuck hepatitis virus posttranscriptional regulatory element
   6373..6392    +  misc_feature   cPPT/CTS (fragment): central polypurine tract and central termination sequence of HIV-1
   6394..6627    +  LTR            3' LTR (ΔU3): self-inactivating 3' long terminal repeat (LTR) from HIV-1
   6705..6826    +  polyA_signal   SV40 poly(A) signal: SV40 polyadenylation signal
   6866..7001    +  rep_origin     SV40 ori: SV40 origin of replication
   7022..7040    -  promoter       T7 promoter: promoter for bacteriophage T7 RNA polymerase
   7048..7203    +  CDS            lacZα (fragment): LacZα fragment of β-galactosidase; lacZ fragment
   7208..7636    +  rep_origin     f1 ori (sequence partly withheld): f1 bacteriophage origin of replication; arrow indicates direction of (+) strand synthesis
   7689..7793    +  promoter       AmpR promoter: bla
   7794..8654    +  CDS            AmpR: β-lactamase; bla; confers resistance to ampicillin, carbenicillin, and related antibiotics
   8825..9413    +  rep_origin     ori: high-copy-number ColE1/pMB1/pBR322/pUC origin of replication
   9596..9688    +  CDS            lacI (fragment): lac repressor; lacI; The lac repressor binds to the lac operator to inhibit transcription in E. coli. This inhibition can be relieved by adding lactose or isopropyl-β-D-thiogalactopyranoside (IPTG).
   9701..9722    +  protein_bind   CAP binding site: CAP binding activates transcription in the presence of cAMP. E. coli catabolite activator protein
   9737..9767    +  promoter       lac promoter: promoter for the E. coli lac operon
   9775..9791    +  protein_bind   lac operator: The lac repressor binds to the lac operator to inhibit transcription in E. coli. This inhibition can be relieved by adding lactose or isopropyl-β-D-thiogalactopyranoside (IPTG). lac repressor encoded by lacI
   9836..9854    +  promoter       T3 promoter: promoter for bacteriophage T3 RNA polymerase
