[The description below was written by a language model from this plasmid's Addgene catalogue record and pLannotate feature annotations shown in this document.]
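Description:
TFORF3075 is a lentiviral mammalian expression plasmid built on the pLX_TRC317 backbone, carrying the human transcription factor ETS2 as one member of a barcoded transcription factor ORF collection. It is propagated in E. coli through a high-copy ColE1/pUC-type origin with ampicillin selection from a β-lactamase gene. An f1 origin and remnants of a lac/T7/T3 cloning region are also present in the bacterial portion. The sequenced record is about 9.9 kb, consistent with the stated backbone plus insert. The depositor notes that the plasmid can recombine during propagation, as is common for LTR-containing vectors.

The viral portion has a third-generation, self-inactivating layout. An RSV promoter drives a truncated HIV-1 5' LTR, followed by the Ψ packaging signal, a gag fragment, the RRE for Rev-dependent export of the genomic RNA, a cPPT/CTS, a WPRE to enhance transcript expression, and a ΔU3 3' LTR with a downstream SV40 polyadenylation signal. Two expression units lie inside this frame. An SV40 early promoter drives puromycin N-acetyltransferase for selecting transduced cells. Downstream, the EF-1α promoter drives the ETS2 ORF, which was introduced by Gateway cloning, is flanked by attB1 and attB2 sites, and is fused at its C terminus to a V5 epitope tag for detection.

According to the record, each ORF in the collection is paired with a unique 24-bp barcode. The feature table does not annotate its position. The barcode allows the overexpressed factor to be identified by sequencing in pooled screens, such as those studying how transcription factors direct cell differentiation. The plasmid can also be used for stable ETS2 overexpression on its own.
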