Addgene plasmid #144551: TFORF3075
Purpose: Lentiviral vector for overexpressing transcription factor ORFs with unique 24-bp barcodes. Barcodes facilitate identification of transcription factors in pooled screens.
Depositing lab: Feng Zhang. Depositing organization: Broad Institute. Publication: A transcription factor atlas of directed differentiation. Joung J, Ma S, Tay T, Geiger-Schuller KR, Kirchgatterer PC, Verdine VK, Guo B, Arias-Garcia MA, Allen WE, Singh A, Kuksenko O, Abudayyeh OO, Gootenberg JS, Fu Z, Macrae RK, Buenrostro JD, Regev A, Zhang F. Cell. 2023 Jan 5;186(1):209-229.e26. doi: 10.1016/j.cell.2022.11.026. PubMed 36608654.
Backbone
  Vector backbone: pLX_TRC317
  Backbone manufacturer: Broad Institute Genetic Perturbation Platform
  Backbone size w/o insert (bp): 8264
  Vector type: Mammalian Expression, Lentiviral
  Selectable markers: Puromycin
Growth in bacteria
  Bacterial resistance: Ampicillin, 100 μg/mL
  Growth temperature: 37°C
  Growth strain: NEB Stable
  Copy number: High Copy
Gene/Insert
  Gene/Insert name: ETS2
  Species: H. sapiens (human)
  Insert size (bp): 1613
  Entrez Gene: ETS2 (a.k.a. ETS2IT1)
  Promoter: EF1a
  Tag / fusion protein: V5 (C terminal on insert)
  Cloning method: Gateway Cloning
  Sequencing primers: 5′ GGGTGGAGACTGAAGTTAGGCCAG; 3′ CACATAGCGTAAAAGGAGCAACATAG
Resource information
  A portion of this plasmid was derived from a plasmid made by: Broad Institute Genetic Perturbation Platform
Terms and licenses: Academic/Nonprofit Terms; Industry Terms: Not Available to Industry
Depositor comments: NM_005239.5 Please test multiple small colonies in case of plasmid recombination. To make this collection available in a timely manner, a portion of this collection was not fully sequenced by Addgene. If an Addgene verified full plasmid sequence is not available, please contact us prior to placing an order to request the full sequence.
How to cite: TFORF3075 was a gift from Feng Zhang (Addgene plasmid # 144551 ; http://n2t.net/addgene:144551 ; RRID:Addgene_144551)
