>Addgene plasmid #144551 | TFORF3075 | depositor partial sequence | sequence record 285768 | Insert
ATCGATTGATCAACAAGTTTGTACAAAAAAGTTGGCATGAATGATTTCGGAATCAAGAATATGGACCAGG
TAGCCCCTGTGGCTAACAGTTACAGAGGGACACTCAAGCGCCAGCCAGCCTTTGACACCTTTGATGGGTC
CCTGTTTGCTGTTTTTCCTTCTCTAAATGAAGAGCAAACACTGCAAGAAGTGCCAACAGGCTTGGATTCC
ATTTCTCATGACTCCGCCAACTGTGAATTGCCTTTGTTAACCCCGTGCAGCAAGGCTGTGATGAGTCAAG
CCTTAAAAGCTACCTTCAGTGGCTTCAAAAAGGAACAGCGGCGCCTGGGCATTCCAAAGAACCCCTGGCT
GTGGAGTGAGCAACAGGTATGCCAGTGGCTTCTCTGGGCCACCAATGAGTTCAGTCTGGTGAACGTGAAT
CTGCAGAGGTTCGGCATGAATGGCCAGATGCTGTGTAACCTTGGCAAGGAACGCTTTCTGGAGCTGGCAC
CTGACTTTGTGGGTGACATTCTCTGGGAACATCTGGAGCAAATGATCAAAGAAAACCAAGAAAAGACAGA
AGATCAATATGAAGAAAATTCACACCTCACCTCCGTTCCTCATTGGATTAACAGCAATACATTAGGTTTT
GGCACAGAGCAGGCGCCCTATGGAATGCAGACACAGAATTACCCCAAAGGCGGCCTCCTGGACAGCATGT
GTCCGGCCTCCACACCCAGCGTACTCAGCTCTGAGCAGGAGTTTCAGATGTTCCCCAAGTCTCGGCTCAG
CTCCGTCAGCGTCACCTACTGCTCTGTCAGTCAGGACTTCCCAGGCAGCAACTTGAATTTGCTCACCAAC
AATTCTGGGACGCCCAAAGACCACGACTCCCCTGAGAACGGTGCGGACAGCTTCGAGAGCTCAGACTCCC
TCCTCCAGTCCTGGAACAGCCAGTCGTCCTTGCTGGATGTGCAACGGGTTCCTTCCTTCGAGAGCTTCGA
AGATGACTGCAGCCAGTCTCTCTGCCTCAATAAGCCAACCATGTCTTTCAAGGATTACATCCAAGAGAGG
AGTGACCCGGTGGAGCAAGGCAAACCAGTTATACCTGCAGCTGTGCTGGCCGGCTTCACAGGAAGTGGAC
CTATTCAGCTGTGGCAGTTTCTCCTGGAGCTGCTATCAGACAAATCCTGCCAGTCATTCATCAGCTGGAC
TGGAGACGGATGGGAGTTTAAGCTCGCCGACCCCGATGAGGTGGCCCGCCGGTGGGGAAAGAGGAAAAAT
AAGCCCAAGATGAACTACGAGAAGCTGAGCCGGGGCTTACGCTACTATTACGACAAGAACATCATCCACA
AGACGTCGGGGAAGCGCTACGTGTACCGCTTCGTGTGCGACCTCCAGAACTTGCTGGGGTTCACGCCCGA
GGAACTGCACGCCATCCTGGGCGTCCAGCCCGACACGGAGGACTGCCCATCTTTCTTGTACAAAGTGGTT
GATATCGGTAAGCCTATCCCTAACCCTCTCCTCGGTCTCGATTCTACGTAGTAATGAACTAGTCCGTAAC
TTGAAAGTATTTCGATTTCTTGGCTTTATATATCTTGTGGAAAGGACGATGGCCAACTACGCTCAGCCGA
TGA
