>Addgene plasmid #144551 | TFORF3075 | depositor partial sequence | sequence record 285769 | Barcode
TGGCCAACTACGCTCAGCCGATGA
